>Addgene plasmid #49472 | EGFP-Rab10 | depositor full sequence | sequence record 73746 | EGFP-Rab10 sequence 5313 bps
GATCCACCATGGCGAAGAAGACGTACGACCTGCTTTTCAAGCTGCTCCTGATCGGGGATTCCGGAGTGGG
GAAGACCTGCGTCCTTTTTCGTTTTTCGGATGATGCCTTCAATACTACCTTTATTTCCACCATAGGAATA
GACTTCAAGATCAAAACAGTTGAATTACAAGGAAAGAAGATCAAGCTACAGATATGGGATACAGCAGGCC
AGGAGCGATTTCACACCATCACAACCTCCTACTACAGAGGCGCAATGGGTATCATGCTAGTATATGACAT
CACCAATGGTAAAAGTTTTGAAAACATCAGCAAATGGCTTAGAAACATAGATGAGCATGCCAATGAAGAT
GTGGAAAGAATGTTACTAGGAAACAAGTGTGATATGGACGACAAAAGAGTTGTACCTAAAGGAAAAGGAG
AACAGATTGCAAGGGAGCATGGTATTAGGTTTTTTGAGACTAGTGCAAAAGCAAATATAAACATCGAAAA
GGCGTTCCTCACGTTAGCTGAAGATATCCTTCGAAAGACCCCTGTAAAAGAGCCCAACAGTGAAAATGTA
GATATCAGCAGTGGAGGAGGCGTGACAGGCTGGAAGAGCAAATGCTGCTGACTCGACGGTACCGCGGGCC
CGGGATCCACCGGATCTAGATAACTGATCATAATCAGCCATACCACATTTGTAGAGGTTTTACTTGCTTT
AAAAAACCTCCCACACCTCCCCCTGAACCTGAAACATAAAATGAATGCAATTGTTGTTGTTAACTTGTTT
ATTGCAGCTTATAATGGTTACAAATAAAGCAATAGCATCACAAATTTCACAAATAAAGCATTTTTTTCAC
TGCATTCTAGTTGTGGTTTGTCCAAACTCATCAATGTATCTTAACGCGTAAATTGTAAGCGTTAATATTT
TGTTAAAATTCGCGTTAAATTTTTGTTAAATCAGCTCATTTTTTAACCAATAGGCCGAAATCGGCAAAAT
CCCTTATAAATCAAAAGAATAGACCGAGATAGGGT
[37 nt withheld, positions 1016-1052]
AAAGAACGTGGACTCCAACGTCAAAGG
[49 nt withheld, positions 1080-1128]
T
[91 nt withheld, positions 1130-1220]
G
[124 nt withheld, positions 1222-1345]
CAGGTGGCACTTTTCGGGGAAATGTGCGCGGAACCCCTATTTGTTTATTTTTCTAAATACATTCAAATAT
GTATCCGCTCATGAGACAATAACCCTGATAAATGCTTCAATAATATTGAAAAAGGAAGAGTCCTGAGGCG
GAAAGAACCAGCTGTGGAATGTGTGTCAGTTAGGGTGTGGAAAGTCCCCAGGCTCCCCAGCAGGCAGAAG
TATGCAAAGCATGCATCTCAATTAGTCAGCAACCAGGTGTGGAAAGTCCCCAGGCTCCCCAGCAGGCAGA
AGTATGCAAAGCATGCATCTCAATTAGTCAGCAACCATAGTCCCGCCCCTAACTCCGCCCATCCCGCCCC
TAACTCCGCCCAGTTCCGCCCATTCTCCGCCCCATGGCTGACTAATTTTTTTTATTTATGCAGAGGCCGA
GGCCGCCTCGGCCTCTGAGCTATTCCAGAAGTAGTGAGGAGGCTTTTTTGGAGGCCTAGGCTTTTGCAAA
GATCGATCAAGAGACAGGATGAGGATCGTTTCGCATGATTGAACAAGATGGATTGCACGCAGGTTCTCCG
GCCGCTTGGGTGGAGAGGCTATTCGGCTATGACTGGGCACAACAGACAATCGGCTGCTCTGATGCCGCCG
TGTTCCGGCTGTCAGCGCAGGGGCGCCCGGTTCTTTTTGTCAAGACCGACCTGTCCGGTGCCCTGAATGA
ACTGCAAGACGAGGCAGCGCGGCTATCGTGGCTGGCCACGACGGGCGTTCCTTGCGCAGCTGTGCTCGAC
GTTGTCACTGAAGCGGGAAGGGACTGGCTGCTATTGGGCGAAGTGCCGGGGCAGGATCTCCTGTCATCTC
ACCTTGCTCCTGCCGAGAAAGTATCCATCATGGCTGATGCAATGCGGCGGCTGCATACGCTTGATCCGGC
TACCTGCCCATTCGACCACCAAGCGAAACATCGCATCGAGCGAGCACGTACTCGGATGGAAGCCGGTCTT
GTCGATCAGGATGATCTGGACGAAGAGCATCAGGGGCTCGCGCCAGCCGAACTGTTCGCCAGGCTCAAGG
CGAGCATGCCCGACGGCGAGGATCTCGTCGTGACCCATGGCGATGCCTGCTTGCCGAATATCATGGTGGA
AAATGGCCGCTTTTCTGGATTCATCGACTGTGGCCGGCTGGGTGTGGCGGACCGCTATCAGGACATAGCG
TTGGCTACCCGTGATATTGCTGAAGAGCTTGGCGGCGAATGGGCTGACCGCTTCCTCGTGCTTTACGGTA
TCGCCGCTCCCGATTCGCAGCGCATCGCCTTCTATCGCCTTCTTGACGAGTTCTTCTGAGCGGGACTCTG
GGGTTCGAAATGACCGACCAAGCGACGCCCAACCTGCCATCACGAGATTTCGATTCCACCGCCGCCTTCT
ATGAAAGGTTGGGCTTCGGAATCGTTTTCCGGGACGCCGGCTGGATGATCCTCCAGCGCGGGGATCTCAT
GCTGGAGTTCTTCGCCCACCCTAGGGGGAGGCTAACTGAAACACGGAAGGAGACAATACCGGAAGGAACC
CGCGCTATGACGGCAATAAAAAGACAGAATAAAACGCACGGTGTTGGGTCGTTTGTTCATAAACGCGGGG
TTCGGTCCCAGGGCTGGCACTCTGTCGATACCCCACCGAGACCCCATTGGGGCCAATACGCCCGCGTTTC
TTCCTTTTCCCCACCCCACCCCCCAAGTTCGGGTGAAGGCCCAGGGCTCGCAGCCAACGTCGGGGCGGCA
GGCCCTGCCATAGCCTCAGGTTACTCATATATACTTTAGATTGATTTAAAACTTCATTTTTAATTTAAAA
GGATCTAGGTGAAGATCCTTTTTGATAATCTCATGACCAAAATCCCTTAACGTGAGTTTTCGTTCCACTG
AGCGTCAGACCCCGTAGAAAAGATCAAAGGATCTTCTTGAGATCCTTTTTTTCTGCGCGTAATCTGCTGC
TTGCAAACAAAAAAACCACCGCTACCAGCGGTGGTTTGTTTGCCGGATCAAGAGCTACCAACTCTTTTTC
CGAAGGTAACTGGCTTCAGCAGAGCGCAGATACCAAATACTGTCCTTCTAGTGTAGCCGTAGTTAGGCCA
CCACTTCAAGAACTCTGTAGCACCGCCTACATACCTCGCTCTGCTAATCCTGTTACCAGTGGCTGCTGCC
AGTGGCGATAAGTCGTGTCTTACCGGGTTGGACTCAAGACGATAGTTACCGGATAAGGCGCAGCGGTCGG
GCTGAACGGGGGGTTCGTGCACACAGCCCAGCTTGGAGCGAACGACCTACACCGAACTGAGATACCTACA
GCGTGAGCTATGAGAAAGCGCCACGCTTCCCGAAGGGAGAAAGGCGGACAGGTATCCGGTAAGCGGCAGG
GTCGGAACAGGAGAGCGCACGAGGGAGCTTCCAGGGGGAAACGCCTGGTATCTTTATAGTCCTGTCGGGT
TTCGCCACCTCTGACTTGAGCGTCGATTTTTGTGATGCTCGTCAGGGGGGCGGAGCCTATGGAAAAACGC
CAGCAACGCGGCCTTTTTACGGTTCCTGGCCTTTTGCTGGCCTTTTGCTCACATGTTCTTTCCTGCGTTA
TCCCCTGATTCTGTGGATAACCGTATTACCGCCATGCATTAGTTATTAATAGTAATCAATTACGGGGTCA
TTAGTTCATAGCCCATATATGGAGTTCCGCGTTACATAACTTACGGTAAATGGCCCGCCTGGCTGACCGC
CCAACGACCCCCGCCCATTGACGTCAATAATGACGTATGTTCCCATAGTAACGCCAATAGGGACTTTCCA
TTGACGTCAATGGGTGGAGTATTTACGGTAAACTGCCCACTTGGCAGTACATCAAGTGTATCATATGCCA
AGTACGCCCCCTATTGACGTCAATGACGGTAAATGGCCCGCCTGGCATTATGCCCAGTACATGACCTTAT
GGGACTTTCCTACTTGGCAGTACATCTACGTATTAGTCATCGCTATTACCATGGTGATGCGGTTTTGGCA
GTACATCAATGGGCGTGGATAGCGGTTTGACTCACGGGGATTTCCAAGTCTCCACCCCATTGACGTCAAT
GGGAGTTTGTTTTGGCACCAAAATCAACGGGACTTTCCAAAATGTCGTAACAACTCCGCCCCATTGACGC
AAATGGGCGGTAGGCGTGTACGGTGGGAGGTCTATATAAGCAGAGCTGGTTTAGTGAACCGTCAGATCCG
CTAGCGCTACCGGTCGCCACCATGGTGAGCAAGGGCGAGGAGCTGTTCACCGGGGTGGTGCCCATCCTGG
TCGAGCTGGACGGCGACGTAAACGGCCACAAGTTCAGCGTGTCCGGCGAGGGCGAGGGCGATGCCACCTA
CGGCAAGCTGACCCTGAAGTTCATCTGCACCACCGGCAAGCTGCCCGTGCCCTGGCCCACCCTCGTGACC
ACCCTGACCTACGGCGTGCAGTGCTTCAGCCGCTACCCCGACCACATGAAGCAGCACGACTTCTTCAAGT
CCGCCATGCCCGAAGGCTACGTCCAGGAGCGCACCATCTTCTTCAAGGACGACGGCAACTACAAGACCCG
CGCCGAGGTGAAGTTCGAGGGCGACACCCTGGTGAACCGCATCGAGCTGAAGGGCATCGACTTCAAGGAG
GACGGCAACATCCTGGGGCACAAGCTGGAGTACAACTACAACAGCCACAACGTCTATATCATGGCCGACA
AGCAGAAGAACGGCATCAAGGTGAACTTCAAGATCCGCCACAACATCGAGGACGGCAGCGTGCAGCTCGC
CGACCACTACCAGCAGAACACCCCCATCGGCGACGGCCCCGTGCTGCTGCCCGACAACCACTACCTGAGC
ACCCAGTCCGCCCTGAGCAAAGACCCCAACGAGAAGCGCGATCACATGGTCCTGCTGGAGTTCGTGACCG
CCGCCGGGATCACTCTCGGCATGGACGAGCTGTACAAGTCCGGACTCA
Features (pLannotate 1.2.2; 15 found; start..end, strand, type, name):
      9..608     +  CDS            RAB10: RAB10_HUMAN - Experimental evidence at protein level: Swiss-Prot protein existence level 1. (Microbial infection) Upon Legionella pneumophila infection promotes endoplasmic reticulum recruitment and bacterial replication. Plays a role in remodeling the Legionella-containing vacuole (LCV) into an endoplasmic reticulum-like vacuole. From Homo sapiens (Human).
    613..638     +  misc_feature   MCS (fragment): multiple cloning site
    655..739     +  CDS            large T antigen (fragment): large T antigen from SV40 (simian virus 40)
    762..883     +  polyA_signal   SV40 poly(A) signal: SV40 polyadenylation signal
    917..1345    -  rep_origin     f1 ori (sequence partly withheld): f1 bacteriophage origin of replication; arrow indicates direction of (+) strand synthesis
   1372..1476    +  promoter       AmpR promoter: bla
   1478..1835    +  promoter       SV40 promoter: SV40 enhancer and early promoter
   1870..2664    +  CDS            NeoR/KanR: aminoglycoside phosphotransferase from Tn5; aph(3')-II (or nptII); confers resistance to neomycin, kanamycin, and G418 (Geneticin®)
   2685..2837    +  CDS            ble (fragment): BLE_KLEPN - Experimental evidence at protein level: Swiss-Prot protein existence level 1. Binding protein with a strong affinity to the bleomycin family of antibiotics. Binds to CL990; an antimitotic-antibiotic compound. From Klebsiella pneumoniae.
   2896..2943    +  polyA_signal   HSV TK poly(A) signal: herpes simplex virus thymidine kinase polyadenylation signal (Cole and Stacy, 1985)
   3034..3050    -  polyA_signal   bGH poly(A) signal (fragment): bovine growth hormone polyadenylation signal
   3272..3860    +  rep_origin     ori: high-copy-number ColE1/pMB1/pBR322/pUC origin of replication
   4035..4338    +  enhancer       CMV enhancer: human cytomegalovirus immediate early enhancer
   4339..4542    +  promoter       CMV promoter: human cytomegalovirus (CMV) immediate early promoter
   4587..5303    +  CDS            EGFP: EGFP is a basic (constitutively fluorescent) green fluorescent protein published in 1996, derived from Aequorea victoria. It is reported to be a rapidly-maturing weak dimer with moderate acid sensitivity.
