[The description below was written by a language model from this plasmid's Addgene catalogue record and pLannotate feature annotations shown in this document.]
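Description:
EGFP-Rab10 is a mammalian expression plasmid of about 5.3 kb built on the Clontech EGFP C1 backbone. It produces human Rab10, a small Rab-family GTPase, fused at its N terminus to enhanced green fluorescent protein. The fusion is transcribed from the human cytomegalovirus immediate-early enhancer and promoter. The EGFP coding sequence lies directly upstream of the Rab10 open reading frame; the circular sequence record is numbered so that EGFP ends just before the origin of numbering and Rab10 begins just after it. A remnant of the multiple cloning site and an SV40 polyadenylation signal follow. The Rab10 fragment came from a purchased pcDNA3.1-based cDNA clone and was moved as a BamHI/XhoI piece into the compatible BglII/SalI sites of the vector, which destroyed all four recognition sites at the junctions.

The plasmid replicates in E. coli through a high-copy ColE1/pUC-type origin, and it also carries an f1 phage origin. A single Tn5 aminoglycoside phosphotransferase gene provides both selections. A bacterial bla-type promoter drives it for kanamycin resistance in bacteria, and the SV40 enhancer/early promoter drives it for G418 selection in mammalian cells, with an HSV thymidine kinase polyadenylation signal ending the cassette. The short fragments annotated as ble, large T antigen and bGH poly(A) appear to be partial matches within backbone sequence rather than functional elements.

The construct is intended for transient or stable expression of fluorescently tagged Rab10, so that its subcellular localisation can be followed by microscopy. The associated publication examined the recruitment of Rab GTPases to chlamydial inclusions in infected cells.
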