Addgene plasmid #49472: EGFP-Rab10
Purpose: expresses EGFP-Rab10 in mammalian cells
Depositing lab: Marci Scidmore. Depositing organization: Cornell University. Publication: Rab GTPases are recruited to chlamydial inclusions in both a species-dependent and species-independent manner. Rzomp KA, Scholtes LD, Briggs BJ, Whittaker GR, Scidmore MA. Infect Immun. 2003 Oct;71(10):5855-70. 10.1128/IAI.71.10.5855-5870.2003 PubMed 14500507.
Backbone
  Vector backbone: EGFP C1
  Backbone manufacturer: Clontech
  Backbone size w/o insert (bp): 4700
  Total vector size (bp): 5300
  Vector type: Mammalian Expression
  Selectable markers: Neomycin (select with G418)
Growth in bacteria
  Bacterial resistance: Kanamycin, 50 μg/mL
  Growth temperature: 37°C
  Growth strain: DH5alpha
  Copy number: High Copy
Gene/Insert
  Gene/Insert name: Rab10
  Species: H. sapiens (human)
  Insert size (bp): 627
  GenBank ID: AF498945
  Entrez Gene: RAB10
  Promoter: CMV
  Tag / fusion protein: EGFP (N terminal on insert)
  Cloning method: Restriction Enzyme; 5′ cloning site BHI/BglII (destroyed during cloning); 3′ cloning site XhoI/SalI (destroyed during cloning)
  Sequencing primers: 5′ EGFP C (CATGGTCCTGCTGGAGTTCGTG)
Resource information
  A portion of this plasmid was derived from a plasmid made by: purchased pCDNA3.1+Rab10 from Missouri S&T cDNA Resource Center (cDNA.org)
Terms and licenses: Academic/Nonprofit Terms; Industry Terms: Not Available to Industry
Depositor comments: BamHI/XhoI fragment encoding Rab10 cloned into BglII/SalI site of EGFP C1
How to cite: EGFP-Rab10 was a gift from Marci Scidmore (Addgene plasmid # 49472)
