>Addgene plasmid #49472 | EGFP-Rab10 | addgene partial sequence | sequence record 75936 | EGFP-C 5'-CATGGTCCTGCTGGAGTTCGTG-3'
CTCTCGGCATGGACGAGCTGTACAAGTCCGGACTCAGATCCACCATGGCGAAGAAGACGTACGACCTGCT
TTTCAAGCTGCTCCTGATCGGGGATTCCGGAGTGGGGAAGACCTGCGTCCTTTTTCGTTTTTCGGATGAT
GCCTTCAATACTACCTTTATTTCCACCATAGGAATAGACTTCAAGATCAAAACAGTTGAATTACAAGGAA
AGAAGATCAAGCTACAGATATGGGATACAGCAGGCCAGGAGCGATTTCACACCATCACAACCTCCTACTA
CAGAGGCGCAATGGGTATCATGCTAGTATATGACATCACCAATGGTAAAAGTTTTGAAAACATCAGCAAA
TGGCTTAGAAACATAGATGAGCATGCCAATGAAGATGTGGAAAGAATGTTACTAGGAAACAAGTGTGATA
TGGACGACAAAAGAGTTGTACCTAAAGGAAAAGGAGAACAGATTGCAAGGGAGCATGGTATTAGGTTTTT
TGAGACTAGTGCAAAAGCAAATATAAACATCGAAAAGGCGTTCCTCACGTTAGCTGAAGATATCCTTCGA
AAGACCCCTGTAAAAGAGCCCAACAGTGAAAATGTAGATATCAGCAGTGGAGGAGGCGTGACAGGCTGGA
AGAGCAAATGCTGCTGACTCGACGGTACCGCGGGCCCGGGATCCACCGGATCTAGATAACTGATCATAAT
CAGCCATACCACATTTGTAGAGGTTTTACTTGCTTTAAAAAACCTCCCACACCTCCCCCTGAACCTGAAA
CATAAAATGAATGCAATTGTTGTTGTTAACTTGTTTATTGCAGCTTATAATGGTTACAAATAAAGCAATA
GCATCACAAATTTCACAAATAAAGCATTTTTTTCACTGCATTCTAGTTGTGGTTTGTCCAAACTCATCAA
TGTATCTTAACGCGTAAATTGTAAGCGTTAATATTTTGTTAAAATTCGCGTTAAATTTTTGTTAAATCAG
CTCATTTTTTAACCAATAGGCCGAAATCGGCAAAATCCCTTATAAATCAAAAGAATAGACCGAGATAGGG
T
[37 nt withheld, positions 1052-1088]
AAAGAACGTGGACTCCAACGTCAAAGGGCGAAAAACCG
